>Addgene plasmid #38915 | GSG2 | depositor partial sequence | sequence record 48973 | GSG2 sequence 1089 bps
ATGCACCATCATCATCATCATTCTTCTGGTGTAGATCTGGGTACCGAGAACCTGTACTTCCAATCCATGG
GAGAATGTAGTCAGAAGGGCCCCGTACCATTCTCGCACTGCCTCCCCACGGAGAAATTGCAACGTTGTGA
GAAAATCGGTGAAGGCGTGTTTGGTGAGGTATTTCAGACCATTGCCGACCATACTCCGGTCGCTATCAAG
ATTATCGCGATTGAAGGCCCCGATCTGGTAAACGGTAGTCACCAAAAGACATTTGAGGAAATCTTGCCAG
AGATTATCATCTCCAAGGAACTGTCTTTGCTGTCAGGCGAGGTGTGCAATCGCACAGAAGGTTTCATTGG
CCTGAACAGTGTTCATTGTGTCCAGGGTTCGTATCCTCCGTTGCTGTTGAAAGCATGGGACCACTACAAC
AGCACTAAAGGCTCCGCCAATGATCGTCCCGACTTCTTCAAGGATGACCAACTGTTCATCGTGCTGGAGT
TTGAGTTCGGCGGCATTGATTTGGAACAGATGCGCACCAAACTCTCTTCATTGGCTACAGCGAAGAGTAT
CCTGCATCAGTTGACCGCCAGCCTGGCAGTAGCTGAGGCCTCCCTGCGTTTTGAACACCGCGACTTGCAT
TGGGGTAACGTGCTGTTGAAGAAAACTTCGCTGAAGAAACTGCACTATACATTGAATGGCAAGTCGTCAA
CCATTCCAAGTTGCGGTCTGCAAGTTAGCATCATTGATTACACTTTGTCCCGTCTGGAGCGCGACGGCAT
CGTCGTATTTTGCGATGTGTCGATGGACGAAGATTTGTTTACCGGTGACGGCGATTATCAGTTCGACATC
TACCGCCTCATGAAGAAAGAGAACAACAATCGCTGGGGAGAGTATCATCCTTACTCTAACGTTCTGTGGT
TGCACTACCTGACAGATAAGATGTTGAAACAAATGACTTTCAAGACCAAATGCAATACACCGGCGATGAA
ACAGATTAAGCGCAAAATCCAAGAGTTTCACCGCACCATGCTGAACTTCTCAAGCGCAACTGACCTGTTG
TGTCAGCACAGTCTGTTTAAGTGACAGTAAAGGTGGATA
