>Addgene plasmid #38915 | GSG2 | addgene partial sequence | sequence record 51431 | T7_term
CTTTGTTAGCAGCCGGATCTCAGTGGTGGTGGTGGTGGTGCTCGAGTGCGGCCGCAAGCTTGTCGACGGA
GCTCGAATTCGGATCCGTATCCACCTTTACTGTCACTTAAACAGACTGTGCTGACACAACAGGTCAGTTG
CGCTTGAGAAGTTCAGCATGGTGCGGTGAAACTCTTGGATTTTGCGCTTAATCTGTTTCATCGCCGGTGT
ATTGCATTTGGTCTTGAAAGTCATTTGTTTCAACATCTTATCTGTCAGGTAGTGCAACCACAGAACGTTA
GAGTAAGGATGATACTCTCCCCAGCGATTGTTGTTCTCTTTCTTCATGAGGCGGTAGATGTCGAACTGAT
AATCGCCGTCACCGGTAAACAAATCTTCGTCCATCGACACATCGCAAAATACGACGATGCCGTCGCGCTC
CAGACGGGACAAAGTGTAATCAATGATGCTAACTTGCAGACCGCAACTTGGAATGGTTGACGACTTGCCA
TTCAATGTATAGTGCAGTTTCTTCAGCGAAGTTTTCTTCAACAGCACGTTACCCCAATGCAAGTCGCGGT
GTTCAAAACGCAGGGAGGCCTCAGCTACTGCCAGGCTGGCGGTCAACTGATGCAGGATACTCTTCGCTGT
AGCCAATGAAGAGAGTTTGGTGCGCATCTGTTCCAAATCAATGCCGCCGAACTCAAACTCCAGCACGATG
AACAGTTGGTCATCCTTGAAGAAGTCGGGACGATCATTGGCGGAGCCTTTAGTGCTGTTGTAGTGGTCCC
ATGCTTTCAACAGCAACGGAGGATACGAACCCTGGACACAATGAACACTGTTCAGGCCAATGAAACCTTC
TGTGCGATTGCACACCTCGCCTGACAGCAAAGACAGTTCCTTGGAGATGATAATCTCTGGCAAGATTTCC
TCAAATGTCTTTTGGTGACTACCGTTTACCAGATCGGGGCCTTCAATCGCGATAATCTTGA
