>Addgene plasmid #38915 | GSG2 | addgene partial sequence | sequence record 51432 | T7 5'-TAATACGACTCACTATAGGG-3'
ATTTTGTTTAACTTTAAGAAGGAGATATACATATGCACCATCATCATCATCATTCTTCTGGTGTAGATCT
GGGTACCGAGAACCTGTACTTCCAATCCATGGGAGAATGTAGTCAGAAGGGCCCCGTACCATTCTCGCAC
TGCCTCCCCACGGAGAAATTGCAACGTTGTGAGAAAATCGGTGAAGGCGTGTTTGGTGAGGTATTTCAGA
CCATTGCCGACCATACTCCGGTCGCTATCAAGATTATCGCGATTGAAGGCCCCGATCTGGTAAACGGTAG
TCACCAAAAGACATTTGAGGAAATCTTGCCAGAGATTATCATCTCCAAGGAACTGTCTTTGCTGTCAGGC
GAGGTGTGCAATCGCACAGAAGGTTTCATTGGCCTGAACAGTGTTCATTGTGTCCAGGGTTCGTATCCTC
CGTTGCTGTTGAAAGCATGGGACCACTACAACAGCACTAAAGGCTCCGCCAATGATCGTCCCGACTTCTT
CAAGGATGACCAACTGTTCATCGTGCTGGAGTTTGAGTTCGGCGGCATTGATTTGGAACAGATGCGCACC
AAACTCTCTTCATTGGCTACAGCGAAGAGTATCCTGCATCAGTTGACCGCCAGCCTGGCAGTAGCTGAGG
CCTCCCTGCGTTTTGAACACCGCGACTTGCATTGGGGTAACGTGCTGTTGAAGAAAACTTCGCTGAAGAA
ACTGCACTATACATTGAATGGCAAGTCGTCAACCATTCCAAGTTGCGGTCTGCAAGTTAGCATCATTGAT
TACACTTTGTCCCGTCTGGAGCGCGACGGCATCGTCGTATTTTGCGATGTGTCGATGGACGAAGATTTGT
TTACCGGTGACGGCGATTATCAGTTCGACATCTACCGCCTCATGAAGAAAGAGAACAACAATCGCTGGGG
AGAGTATCATCCTTACTCTA
