[The description below was written by a language model from this plasmid's Addgene catalogue record.]
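Description:
GSG2 is a bacterial expression plasmid built on the pNIC28-Bsa4 backbone from the SGC, designed to produce a recombinant fragment of the human kinase haspin (gene symbol HASPIN, formerly GSG2) in E. coli for structural studies. It is maintained under kanamycin selection and is recorded as low copy. The record does not list the origin of replication or give a feature table, so details of the backbone elements are not directly documented. The use of T7 and T7-terminator sequencing primers indicates that the insert sits between a T7 promoter and T7 terminator, implying expression in a host strain that supplies T7 RNA polymerase.

The insert is a 1089 bp, codon-optimized human haspin coding sequence introduced by ligation-independent cloning. The stated purpose notes that the insert may not be the full open reading frame, which fits a construct designed around a crystallizable domain rather than the whole protein. The record does not specify the residue boundaries. The protein is expressed with an N-terminal His tag followed by a TEV protease cleavage site, which allows capture by immobilized metal affinity chromatography and subsequent removal of the tag to leave near-native protein. The alternative names link the construct to a deposited PDB structure of haspin, in keeping with its intended use: generating purified protein for structure determination. The same material would also suit related biochemical or biophysical work on the expressed fragment.
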