Addgene plasmid #38915: GSG2
Purpose: Bacterial expression for structure determination; may not be full ORF
Depositing lab: Nicola Burgess-Brown. Depositing organization: University of Oxford.
Backbone
  Vector backbone: pNIC28-Bsa4
  Backbone manufacturer: SGC
  Vector type: Bacterial Expression
Growth in bacteria
  Bacterial resistance: Kanamycin, 50 μg/mL
  Growth temperature: 37°C
  Growth strain: Mach1
  Copy number: Low Copy
Gene/Insert
  Gene/Insert name: GSG2 (alt names: haspin; PDB:2VUW)
  Species: H. sapiens (human)
  Insert size (bp): 1089
  Mutation: codon-optimized
  Entrez Gene: HASPIN (a.k.a. GSG2)
  Tag / fusion protein: His Tev (N terminal on insert)
  Cloning method: Ligation Independent Cloning
  Sequencing primers: 5′ T7; 3′ T7-term
Terms and licenses: Academic/Nonprofit Terms; Industry Terms: Not Available to Industry
How to cite: GSG2 was a gift from Nicola Burgess-Brown (Addgene plasmid # 38915 ; http://n2t.net/addgene:38915 ; RRID:Addgene_38915)
